Addgene plasmid #12052: pAG222 PIK3CG 3'UTR mut
Depositing lab: David Bartel. Depositing organization: Whitehead Institute for Biomedical Research. Publication: The widespread impact of mammalian MicroRNAs on mRNA repression and evolution. Farh KK, Grimson A, Jan C, Lewis BP, Johnston WK, Lim LP, Burge CB, Bartel DP. Science. 2005 Dec 16. 310(5755):1817-21. 10.1126/science.1121158 PubMed 16308420.
Backbone
  Vector backbone: pIS2
  Backbone manufacturer: pIS2 derived from pRL-SV40 (Promega)
  Backbone size w/o insert (bp): 3700
  Vector type: Mammalian Expression, Luciferase
Growth in bacteria
  Bacterial resistance: Ampicillin, 100 μg/mL
  Growth temperature: 37°C
  Growth strain: DH5alpha
  Copy number: High Copy
Gene/Insert
  Gene/Insert name: N23 3'UTR mut (alt name: PIK3CG)
  Species: H. sapiens (human)
  Insert size (bp): 600
  Mutation: Mutations in microRNA recognition sites (seed matches).
  GenBank ID: NM_002649
  Entrez Gene: PIK3CG (a.k.a. IMD97, PI3CG, PI3K, PI3Kgamma, PIK3, p110gamma, p120-PI3K)
  Cloning method: Restriction Enzyme; 5′ cloning site SacI (not destroyed); 3′ cloning site SpeI (not destroyed)
  Sequencing primers: 5′ EBV rev primer (GTGGTTTGTCCAAACTCATC)
Terms and licenses: Academic/Nonprofit Terms; Industry Terms: Not Available to Industry
Depositor comments: PIK3CG 3'UTR mutant in renilla luciferase reporter plasmid.
How to cite: pAG222 PIK3CG 3'UTR mut was a gift from David Bartel (Addgene plasmid # 12052 ; http://n2t.net/addgene:12052 ; RRID:Addgene_12052)
