[The description below was written by a language model from this plasmid's Addgene catalogue record.]
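Description:
pAG222 PIK3CG 3'UTR mut is a mammalian Renilla luciferase reporter plasmid built on pIS2, a roughly 3.7 kb backbone derived from the commercial pRL-SV40 vector. It is maintained as a high-copy plasmid in E. coli under ampicillin selection. The record does not list individual regulatory elements or provide a feature table. The parental pRL-SV40 design is known for driving Renilla luciferase from SV40 early promoter/enhancer sequences, but the promoter and polyadenylation signal in this derivative are not stated explicitly.

The insert is an approximately 600 bp fragment of the human PIK3CG 3' untranslated region (also labelled N23 in the record), cloned between SacI and SpeI sites, both of which are retained. According to the depositor's comment, the fragment sits in the Renilla reporter so that it serves as the 3'UTR of the luciferase transcript. This version carries mutations in the microRNA recognition sites, that is, in the seed-match sequences that would normally pair with the 5' region of a microRNA. The record does not say which microRNA or how many sites are affected.

Disrupting the seed matches should abolish microRNA-mediated repression acting through those sites. The construct therefore serves as the mutant control, to be compared with a matching wild-type UTR reporter. In such assays, reporters are transfected into mammalian cells and Renilla activity is measured. A difference in luciferase output between the intact and mutated UTRs indicates repression that depends on the seed-match sites. This fits the associated study of how mammalian microRNAs affect mRNA repression and evolution.
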