>Addgene plasmid #12052 | pAG222 PIK3CG 3'UTR mut | addgene partial sequence | sequence record 18645 | 12052 with EBV-rev
GTCTGCTCGAGCGGCCGCTCTAGAACAACTAGTAAAAACTGTTCAGGCCAAAGTTTAAAATTAACCGATT
TGGAAACTAATTCATATTTTCTAGAATGCCTCCTTTAATAAGATACTTGAAAAAAAAGTCACTAAACATC
TTTACAAATAAGTACCTAAGATTCTAATAATCCTTGAGAAGTAATTATTTTTCAACTAATTTTTGAGTTA
TAGAGTAAAGGTGTTCTTGAAGATTTCACAAGTCTGTAAAGAGTTGTGGGAGCATTGCAATTGATGAAAA
AGGGAGGCAGGGAAAAAGGAAGGGAAGAAATGTCAGGCATAAAAGAGGCCCTGTAGTTACTTCCTGCTGC
CATGCTGGAGAAAGCTATACTAATCATACTAGATAACTCACTCTTGTGGACAGAGTTGACACAAAAAGTC
TCATCTCTATTTTTTCATATTCATAACCCTGGAACAAGACCAGCAGAGGAAGGTCAACCGACAACGGTTT
AGATTTCTCCTGCTGTGTTTGTGTGTCTCAGTTATACATGACAAAAGAATTGAATTGCAAAAGACACTGA
AAAGACTAACTCGCTTTCCTTGCTTTTAGCACACCACTAACACCTGCAGACACTAAGGAGATGTTTGGAA
GCATCATGAGCTCCTAGAATTATTGTTCATTTTTGAGAACTCGCTCAACGAACGATTTGATATATTTTCC
CATTTCATCAGGTGCATCTTCTTGCGAAAAATGAAGACCTTTTACTTTGACAAATTCAGTATTAGGAAAC
TTCTTGGCA
